Addgene plasmid #139988: pCMV-T7-SpG-P2A-EGFP (RTW4177)
Purpose: CMV and T7 promoter expression plasmid for human codon optimized SpG(D1135L/S1136W/G1218K/E1219Q/R1335Q/T1337R) with a c-terminal bi-partite NLS, 3x flag tag, and P2A-EGFP
Depositing lab: Benjamin Kleinstiver. Depositing organization: Massachusetts General Hospital. Publication: Unconstrained genome targeting with near-PAMless engineered CRISPR-Cas9 variants. Walton RT, Christie KA, Whittaker MN, Kleinstiver BP. Science. 2020 Apr 17;368(6488):290-296. doi: 10.1126/science.aba8853. Epub 2020 Mar 26. PubMed 32217751.
Backbone
  Vector backbone: RTW3027
  Backbone manufacturer: Kleinstiver Lab (Addgene ID 139987)
  Vector type: Mammalian Expression, CRISPR ; in vitro transcription; T7 promoter
Growth in bacteria
  Bacterial resistance: Ampicillin, 100 μg/mL
  Growth temperature: 37°C
  Growth strain: DH5alpha
  Copy number: High Copy
Gene/Insert
  Gene/Insert name: human codon optimized SpCas9 variant named SpG with BPNLS-3xFLAG-P2A-EGFP (alt name: RTW4177)
  Species: Synthetic
  Mutation: SpG=D1135L/S1136W/G1218K/E1219Q/R1335Q/T1337R
  Promoter: CMV and T7
  Tag / fusion protein: BPNLS-3xFLAG-P2A-EGFP (C terminal on insert)
  Cloning method: Gibson Cloning
  Sequencing primers: 5′ oBK6928-CCAAGTCTCCACCCCATTGACG; 3′ oBK219-GGGAGTGGCACCTTCCAGGGTC
Terms and licenses: Academic/Nonprofit Terms; Industry Terms: Not Available to Industry
How to cite: pCMV-T7-SpG-P2A-EGFP (RTW4177) was a gift from Benjamin Kleinstiver (Addgene plasmid # 139988 ; http://n2t.net/addgene:139988 ; RRID:Addgene_139988)
