[The description below was written by a language model from this plasmid's Addgene catalogue record and pLannotate feature annotations shown in this document.]
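Description:
pCMV-T7-SpG-P2A-EGFP (RTW4177) is an 8,451 bp mammalian expression and in vitro transcription plasmid built on the RTW3027 backbone. It encodes SpG, an engineered variant of Streptococcus pyogenes Cas9. It is propagated in E. coli as a high-copy plasmid through a ColE1/pUC-type origin and is selected with ampicillin via the β-lactamase gene and its native promoter. The rest of the backbone carries only remnants, namely lac promoter/operator and CAP site elements and fragments of lacI, an SV40 promoter, an MCS and the pBR322 bom region. None of these appears to have a role in the payload. No mammalian selection marker is annotated.

The expression cassette begins with the CMV immediate early enhancer and promoter, followed directly by a T7 promoter. The same open reading frame can therefore be transcribed by RNA polymerase II in transfected mammalian cells or by T7 RNA polymerase in vitro. The human codon-optimized Cas9 coding sequence carries the substitutions D1135L, S1136W, G1218K, E1219Q, R1335Q and T1337R that define SpG. The annotation tool marks this sequence as overlapping N- and C-terminal Cas9 portions, although it is one continuous gene. According to the record, the C-terminus is fused to a bipartite nuclear localization signal and a 3xFLAG epitope for detection, followed by P2A-EGFP. The P2A peptide causes ribosomal skipping, so EGFP is released as a separate protein and marks cells expressing the nuclease. A bovine growth hormone polyadenylation signal ends the transcript. The NLS and P2A are not annotated in the feature tables, but gaps flanking the 3xFLAG tag are consistent with them.

The depositor and repository sequencing records have the same length and the same features and differ only in their start coordinate. The plasmid comes from work on Cas9 variants with relaxed PAM requirements and is suited to genome-editing experiments. No guide RNA cassette is annotated, so a guide would have to be supplied separately.
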