Features (pLannotate 1.2.2; 18 found; start..end, strand, type, name):
    132..335     +  promoter       CMV promoter: human cytomegalovirus (CMV) immediate early promoter
    377..395     +  promoter       T7 promoter: promoter for bacteriophage T7 RNA polymerase
    409..2127    +  CDS            Cas9(N): N-terminal portion of Streptococcus pyogenes Cas9 (Zetsche et al., 2015)
   2014..4512    +  CDS            Cas9(C): C-terminal portion of Streptococcus pyogenes Cas9 (Zetsche et al., 2015)
   4600..4665    +  CDS            3xFLAG: three tandem FLAG® epitope tags, followed by an enterokinase cleavage site
   4741..5457    +  CDS            EGFP: EGFP is a basic (constitutively fluorescent) green fluorescent protein published in 1996, derived from Aequorea victoria. It is reported to be a rapidly-maturing weak dimer with moderate acid sensitivity.
   5512..5736    +  polyA_signal   bGH poly(A) signal: bovine growth hormone polyadenylation signal
   5740..5761    +  promoter       SV40 promoter (fragment): SV40 enhancer and early promoter
   5766..5782    +  misc_feature   MCS (fragment): pBluescript multiple cloning site
   5831..5847    -  protein_bind   lac operator: The lac repressor binds to the lac operator to inhibit transcription in E. coli. This inhibition can be relieved by adding lactose or isopropyl-β-D-thiogalactopyranoside (IPTG). lac repressor encoded by lacI
   5855..5885    -  promoter       lac promoter: promoter for the E. coli lac operon
   5900..5921    -  protein_bind   CAP binding site: CAP binding activates transcription in the presence of cAMP. E. coli catabolite activator protein
   5934..6026    -  CDS            lacI (fragment): lac repressor; lacI; The lac repressor binds to the lac operator to inhibit transcription in E. coli. This inhibition can be relieved by adding lactose or isopropyl-β-D-thiogalactopyranoside (IPTG).
   6209..6797    -  rep_origin     ori: high-copy-number ColE1/pMB1/pBR322/pUC origin of replication
   6968..7828    -  CDS            AmpR: β-lactamase; bla; confers resistance to ampicillin, carbenicillin, and related antibiotics
   7829..7933    -  promoter       AmpR promoter: bla
   8004..8048    -  misc_feature   bom (fragment): basis of mobility region from pBR322
   8203..131     +  enhancer       CMV enhancer (across the origin): human cytomegalovirus immediate early enhancer
>Addgene plasmid #139988 | pCMV-T7-SpG-P2A-EGFP (RTW4177) | depositor full sequence | sequence record 275337 | RTW4177
ATATGCCAAGTACGCCCCCTATTGACGTCAATGACGGTAAATGGCCCGCCTGGCATTATGCCCAGTACAT
GACCTTATGGGACTTTCCTACTTGGCAGTACATCTACGTATTAGTCATCGCTATTACCATGGTGATGCGG
TTTTGGCAGTACATCAATGGGCGTGGATAGCGGTTTGACTCACGGGGATTTCCAAGTCTCCACCCCATTG
ACGTCAATGGGAGTTTGTTTTGGCACCAAAATCAACGGGACTTTCCAAAATGTCGTAACAACTCCGCCCC
ATTGACGCAAATGGGCGGTAGGCGTGTACGGTGGGAGGTCTATATAAGCAGAGCTGGTTTAGTGAACCGT
CAGATCCGCTAGAGATCCGCGGCCGCTAATACGACTCACTATAGGGAGAGCCGCCACCATGGACAAGAAG
TACAGCATCGGCCTGGACATCGGCACCAACTCTGTGGGCTGGGCCGTGATCACCGACGAGTACAAGGTGC
CCAGCAAGAAATTCAAGGTGCTGGGCAACACCGACCGGCACAGCATCAAGAAGAACCTGATCGGAGCCCT
GCTGTTCGACAGCGGCGAAACAGCCGAGGCCACCCGGCTGAAGAGAACCGCCAGAAGAAGATACACCAGA
CGGAAGAACCGGATCTGCTATCTGCAAGAGATCTTCAGCAACGAGATGGCCAAGGTGGACGACAGCTTCT
TCCACAGACTGGAAGAGTCCTTCCTGGTGGAAGAGGATAAGAAGCACGAGCGGCACCCCATCTTCGGCAA
CATCGTGGACGAGGTGGCCTACCACGAGAAGTACCCCACCATCTACCACCTGAGAAAGAAACTGGTGGAC
AGCACCGACAAGGCCGACCTGCGGCTGATCTATCTGGCCCTGGCCCACATGATCAAGTTCCGGGGCCACT
TCCTGATCGAGGGCGACCTGAACCCCGACAACAGCGACGTGGACAAGCTGTTCATCCAGCTGGTGCAGAC
CTACAACCAGCTGTTCGAGGAAAACCCCATCAACGCCAGCGGCGTGGACGCCAAGGCCATCCTGTCTGCC
AGACTGAGCAAGAGCAGACGGCTGGAAAATCTGATCGCCCAGCTGCCCGGCGAGAAGAAGAATGGCCTGT
TCGGAAACCTGATTGCCCTGAGCCTGGGCCTGACCCCCAACTTCAAGAGCAACTTCGACCTGGCCGAGGA
TGCCAAACTGCAGCTGAGCAAGGACACCTACGACGACGACCTGGACAACCTGCTGGCCCAGATCGGCGAC
CAGTACGCCGACCTGTTTCTGGCCGCCAAGAACCTGTCCGACGCCATCCTGCTGAGCGACATCCTGAGAG
TGAACACCGAGATCACCAAGGCCCCCCTGAGCGCCTCTATGATCAAGAGATACGACGAGCACCACCAGGA
CCTGACCCTGCTGAAAGCTCTCGTGCGGCAGCAGCTGCCTGAGAAGTACAAAGAGATTTTCTTCGACCAG
AGCAAGAACGGCTACGCCGGCTACATTGACGGCGGAGCCAGCCAGGAAGAGTTCTACAAGTTCATCAAGC
CCATCCTGGAAAAGATGGACGGCACCGAGGAACTGCTCGTGAAGCTGAACAGAGAGGACCTGCTGCGGAA
GCAGCGGACCTTCGACAACGGCAGCATCCCCCACCAGATCCACCTGGGAGAGCTGCACGCCATTCTGCGG
CGGCAGGAAGATTTTTACCCATTCCTGAAGGACAACCGGGAAAAGATCGAGAAGATCCTGACCTTCCGCA
TCCCCTACTACGTGGGCCCTCTGGCCAGGGGAAACAGCAGATTCGCCTGGATGACCAGAAAGAGCGAGGA
AACCATCACCCCCTGGAACTTCGAGGAAGTGGTGGACAAGGGCGCTTCCGCCCAGAGCTTCATCGAGCGG
ATGACCAACTTCGATAAGAACCTGCCCAACGAGAAGGTGCTGCCCAAGCACAGCCTGCTGTACGAGTACT
TCACCGTGTATAACGAGCTGACCAAAGTGAAATACGTGACCGAGGGAATGAGAAAGCCCGCCTTCCTGAG
CGGCGAGCAGAAAAAGGCCATCGTGGACCTGCTGTTCAAGACCAACCGGAAAGTGACCGTGAAGCAGCTG
AAAGAGGACTACTTCAAGAAAATCGAGTGCTTCGACTCCGTGGAAATCTCCGGCGTGGAAGATCGGTTCA
ACGCCTCCCTGGGCACATACCACGATCTGCTGAAAATTATCAAGGACAAGGACTTCCTGGACAATGAGGA
AAACGAGGACATTCTGGAAGATATCGTGCTGACCCTGACACTGTTTGAGGACAGAGAGATGATCGAGGAA
CGGCTGAAAACCTATGCCCACCTGTTCGACGACAAAGTGATGAAGCAGCTGAAGCGGCGGAGATACACCG
GCTGGGGCAGGCTGAGCCGGAAGCTGATCAACGGCATCCGGGACAAGCAGTCCGGCAAGACAATCCTGGA
TTTCCTGAAGTCCGACGGCTTCGCCAACAGAAACTTCATGCAGCTGATCCACGACGACAGCCTGACCTTT
AAAGAGGACATCCAGAAAGCCCAGGTGTCCGGCCAGGGCGATAGCCTGCACGAGCACATTGCCAATCTGG
CCGGCAGCCCCGCCATTAAGAAGGGCATCCTGCAGACAGTGAAGGTGGTGGACGAGCTCGTGAAAGTGAT
GGGCCGGCACAAGCCCGAGAACATCGTGATCGAAATGGCCAGAGAGAACCAGACCACCCAGAAGGGACAG
AAGAACAGCCGCGAGAGAATGAAGCGGATCGAAGAGGGCATCAAAGAGCTGGGCAGCCAGATCCTGAAAG
AACACCCCGTGGAAAACACCCAGCTGCAGAACGAGAAGCTGTACCTGTACTACCTGCAGAATGGGCGGGA
TATGTACGTGGACCAGGAACTGGACATCAACCGGCTGTCCGACTACGATGTGGACCATATCGTGCCTCAG
AGCTTTCTGAAGGACGACTCCATCGACAACAAGGTGCTGACCAGAAGCGACAAGAACCGGGGCAAGAGCG
ACAACGTGCCCTCCGAAGAGGTCGTGAAGAAGATGAAGAACTACTGGCGGCAGCTGCTGAACGCCAAGCT
GATTACCCAGAGAAAGTTCGACAATCTGACCAAGGCCGAGAGAGGCGGCCTGAGCGAACTGGATAAGGCC
GGCTTCATCAAGAGACAGCTGGTGGAAACCCGGCAGATCACAAAGCACGTGGCACAGATCCTGGACTCCC
GGATGAACACTAAGTACGACGAGAATGACAAGCTGATCCGGGAAGTGAAAGTGATCACCCTGAAGTCCAA
GCTGGTGTCCGATTTCCGGAAGGATTTCCAGTTTTACAAAGTGCGCGAGATCAACAACTACCACCACGCC
CACGACGCCTACCTGAACGCCGTCGTGGGAACCGCCCTGATCAAAAAGTACCCTAAGCTGGAAAGCGAGT
TCGTGTACGGCGACTACAAGGTGTACGACGTGCGGAAGATGATCGCCAAGAGCGAGCAGGAAATCGGCAA
GGCTACCGCCAAGTACTTCTTCTACAGCAACATCATGAACTTTTTCAAGACCGAGATTACCCTGGCCAAC
GGCGAGATCCGGAAGCGGCCTCTGATCGAGACAAACGGCGAAACCGGGGAGATCGTGTGGGATAAGGGCC
GGGATTTTGCCACCGTGCGGAAAGTGCTGAGCATGCCCCAAGTGAATATCGTGAAAAAGACCGAGGTGCA
GACAGGCGGCTTCAGCAAAGAGTCTATCCTGCCCAAGAGGAACAGCGATAAGCTGATCGCCAGAAAGAAG
GACTGGGACCCTAAGAAGTACGGCGGCTTCCTGTGGCCCACCGTGGCCTATTCTGTGCTGGTGGTGGCCA
AAGTGGAAAAGGGCAAGTCCAAGAAACTGAAGAGTGTGAAAGAGCTGCTGGGGATCACCATCATGGAAAG
AAGCAGCTTCGAGAAGAATCCCATCGACTTTCTGGAAGCCAAGGGCTACAAAGAAGTGAAAAAGGACCTG
ATCATCAAGCTGCCTAAGTACTCCCTGTTCGAGCTGGAAAACGGCCGGAAGAGAATGCTGGCCTCTGCCA
AGCAGCTGCAGAAGGGAAACGAACTGGCCCTGCCCTCCAAATATGTGAACTTCCTGTACCTGGCCAGCCA
CTATGAGAAGCTGAAGGGCTCCCCCGAGGATAATGAGCAGAAACAGCTGTTTGTGGAACAGCACAAGCAC
TACCTGGACGAGATCATCGAGCAGATCAGCGAGTTCTCCAAGAGAGTGATCCTGGCCGACGCTAATCTGG
ACAAAGTGCTGTCCGCCTACAACAAGCACCGGGATAAGCCCATCAGAGAGCAGGCCGAGAATATCATCCA
CCTGTTTACCCTGACCAATCTGGGAGCCCCTGCCGCCTTCAAGTACTTTGACACCACCATCGACCGGAAG
CAGTACAGAAGCACCAAAGAGGTGCTGGACGCCACCCTGATCCACCAGAGCATCACCGGCCTGTACGAGA
CACGGATCGACCTGTCTCAGCTGGGAGGCGACGGATCCGGCGGAGGCGGAAGCGGGAAAAGAACCGCCGA
CGGCAGCGAATTCGAGCCCAAGAAGAAGAGGAAAGTCTCGAGCGGAGGCGACTACAAAGACCATGACGGT
GATTATAAAGATCATGACATCGATTACAAGGATGACGATGACAAGGGAGGCGGTGGAAGCGGCGCAACAA
ACTTCTCTCTGCTGAAACAAGCCGGAGATGTCGAAGAGAATCCTGGACCGATGGTGAGCAAGGGCGAGGA
GCTGTTCACCGGGGTGGTGCCCATCCTGGTCGAGCTGGACGGCGACGTAAACGGCCACAAGTTCAGCGTG
TCCGGCGAGGGCGAGGGCGATGCCACCTACGGCAAGCTGACCCTGAAGTTCATCTGCACCACCGGCAAGC
TGCCCGTGCCCTGGCCCACCCTCGTGACCACCCTGACCTACGGCGTGCAGTGCTTCAGCCGCTACCCCGA
CCACATGAAGCAGCACGACTTCTTCAAGTCCGCCATGCCCGAAGGCTACGTCCAGGAGCGCACCATCTTC
TTCAAGGACGACGGCAACTACAAGACCCGCGCCGAGGTGAAGTTCGAGGGCGACACCCTGGTGAACCGCA
TCGAGCTGAAGGGCATCGACTTCAAGGAGGACGGCAACATCCTGGGGCACAAGCTGGAGTACAACTACAA
CAGCCACAACGTCTATATCATGGCCGACAAGCAGAAGAACGGCATCAAGGTGAACTTCAAGATCCGCCAC
AACATCGAGGACGGCAGCGTGCAGCTCGCCGACCACTACCAGCAGAACACCCCCATCGGCGACGGCCCCG
TGCTGCTGCCCGACAACCACTACCTGAGCACCCAGTCCGCCCTGAGCAAAGACCCCAACGAGAAGCGCGA
TCACATGGTCCTGCTGGAGTTCGTGACCGCCGCCGGGATCACTCTCGGCATGGACGAGCTGTACAAGTGA
CCGGTCATCATCACCATCACCATTGAGTTTAAACCCGCTGATCAGCCTCGACTGTGCCTTCTAGTTGCCA
GCCATCTGTTGTTTGCCCCTCCCCCGTGCCTTCCTTGACCCTGGAAGGTGCCACTCCCACTGTCCTTTCC
TAATAAAATGAGGAAATTGCATCGCATTGTCTGAGTAGGTGTCATTCTATTCTGGGGGGTGGGGTGGGGC
AGGACAGCAAGGGGGAGGATTGGGAAGACAATAGCAGGCATGCTGGGGATGCGGTGGGCTCTATGGCTTC
TGAGGCGGAAAGAACCAGCTGGGGCTCGATACCGTCGACCTCTAGCTAGAGCTTGGCGTAATCATGGTCA
TAGCTGTTTCCTGTGTGAAATTGTTATCCGCTCACAATTCCACACAACATACGAGCCGGAAGCATAAAGT
GTAAAGCCTAGGGTGCCTAATGAGTGAGCTAACTCACATTAATTGCGTTGCGCTCACTGCCCGCTTTCCA
GTCGGGAAACCTGTCGTGCCAGCTGCATTAATGAATCGGCCAACGCGCGGGGAGAGGCGGTTTGCGTATT
GGGCGCTCTTCCGCTTCCTCGCTCACTGACTCGCTGCGCTCGGTCGTTCGGCTGCGGCGAGCGGTATCAG
CTCACTCAAAGGCGGTAATACGGTTATCCACAGAATCAGGGGATAACGCAGGAAAGAACATGTGAGCAAA
AGGCCAGCAAAAGGCCAGGAACCGTAAAAAGGCCGCGTTGCTGGCGTTTTTCCATAGGCTCCGCCCCCCT
GACGAGCATCACAAAAATCGACGCTCAAGTCAGAGGTGGCGAAACCCGACAGGACTATAAAGATACCAGG
CGTTTCCCCCTGGAAGCTCCCTCGTGCGCTCTCCTGTTCCGACCCTGCCGCTTACCGGATACCTGTCCGC
CTTTCTCCCTTCGGGAAGCGTGGCGCTTTCTCAATGCTCACGCTGTAGGTATCTCAGTTCGGTGTAGGTC
GTTCGCTCCAAGCTGGGCTGTGTGCACGAACCCCCCGTTCAGCCCGACCGCTGCGCCTTATCCGGTAACT
ATCGTCTTGAGTCCAACCCGGTAAGACACGACTTATCGCCACTGGCAGCAGCCACTGGTAACAGGATTAG
CAGAGCGAGGTATGTAGGCGGTGCTACAGAGTTCTTGAAGTGGTGGCCTAACTACGGCTACACTAGAAGG
ACAGTATTTGGTATCTGCGCTCTGCTGAAGCCAGTTACCTTCGGAAAAAGAGTTGGTAGCTCTTGATCCG
GCAAACAAACCACCGCTGGTAGCGGTGGTTTTTTTGTTTGCAAGCAGCAGATTACGCGCAGAAAAAAAGG
ATCTCAAGAAGATCCTTTGATCTTTTCTACGGGGTCTGACGCTCAGTGGAACGAAAACTCACGTTAAGGG
ATTTTGGTCATGAGATTATCAAAAAGGATCTTCACCTAGATCCTTTTAAATTAAAAATGAAGTTTTAAAT
CAATCTAAAGTATATATGAGTAAACTTGGTCTGACAGTTACCAATGCTTAATCAGTGAGGCACCTATCTC
AGCGATCTGTCTATTTCGTTCATCCATAGTTGCCTGACTCCCCGTCGTGTAGATAACTACGATACGGGAG
GGCTTACCATCTGGCCCCAGTGCTGCAATGATACCGCGAGACCCACGCTCACCGGCTCCAGATTTATCAG
CAATAAACCAGCCAGCCGGAAGGGCCGAGCGCAGAAGTGGTCCTGCAACTTTATCCGCCTCCATCCAGTC
TATTAATTGTTGCCGGGAAGCTAGAGTAAGTAGTTCGCCAGTTAATAGTTTGCGCAACGTTGTTGCCATT
GCTACAGGCATCGTGGTGTCACGCTCGTCGTTTGGTATGGCTTCATTCAGCTCCGGTTCCCAACGATCAA
GGCGAGTTACATGATCCCCCATGTTGTGCAAAAAAGCGGTTAGCTCCTTCGGTCCTCCGATCGTTGTCAG
AAGTAAGTTGGCCGCAGTGTTATCACTCATGGTTATGGCAGCACTGCATAATTCTCTTACTGTCATGCCA
TCCGTAAGATGCTTTTCTGTGACTGGTGAGTACTCAACCAAGTCATTCTGAGAATAGTGTATGCGGCGAC
CGAGTTGCTCTTGCCCGGCGTCAATACGGGATAATACCGCGCCACATAGCAGAACTTTAAAAGTGCTCAT
CATTGGAAAACGTTCTTCGGGGCGAAAACTCTCAAGGATCTTACCGCTGTTGAGATCCAGTTCGATGTAA
CCCACTCGTGCACCCAACTGATCTTCAGCATCTTTTACTTTCACCAGCGTTTCTGGGTGAGCAAAAACAG
GAAGGCAAAATGCCGCAAAAAAGGGAATAAGGGCGACACGGAAATGTTGAATACTCATACTCTTCCTTTT
TCAATATTATTGAAGCATTTATCAGGGTTATTGTCTCATGAGCGGATACATATTTGAATGTATTTAGAAA
AATAAACAAATAGGGGTTCCGCGCACATTTCCCCGAAAAGTGCCACCTGACGTCGACGGATCGGGAGATC
GATCTCCCGATCCCCTAGGGTCGACTCTCAGTACAATCTGCTCTGATGCCGCATAGTTAAGCCAGTATCT
GCTCCCTGCTTGTGTGTTGGAGGTCGCTGAGTAGTGCGCGAGCAAAATTTAAGCTACAACAAGGCAAGGC
TTGACCGACAATTGCATGAAGAATCTGCTTAGGGTTAGGCGTTTTGCGCTGCTTCGCGATGTACGGGCCA
GATATACGCGTTGACATTGATTATTGACTAGTTATTAATAGTAATCAATTACGGGGTCATTAGTTCATAG
CCCATATATGGAGTTCCGCGTTACATAACTTACGGTAAATGGCCCGCCTGGCTGACCGCCCAACGACCCC
CGCCCATTGACGTCAATAATGACGTATGTTCCCATAGTAACGCCAATAGGGACTTTCCATTGACGTCAAT
GGGTGGACTATTTACGGTAAACTGCCCACTTGGCAGTACATCAAGTGTATC
