Features (pLannotate 1.2.2; 18 found; start..end, strand, type, name):
    100..479     +  enhancer       CMV enhancer: human cytomegalovirus immediate early enhancer
    480..683     +  promoter       CMV promoter: human cytomegalovirus (CMV) immediate early promoter
    725..743     +  promoter       T7 promoter: promoter for bacteriophage T7 RNA polymerase
    757..2475    +  CDS            Cas9(N): N-terminal portion of Streptococcus pyogenes Cas9 (Zetsche et al., 2015)
   2362..4860    +  CDS            Cas9(C): C-terminal portion of Streptococcus pyogenes Cas9 (Zetsche et al., 2015)
   4948..5013    +  CDS            3xFLAG: three tandem FLAG® epitope tags, followed by an enterokinase cleavage site
   5089..5805    +  CDS            EGFP: EGFP is a basic (constitutively fluorescent) green fluorescent protein published in 1996, derived from Aequorea victoria. It is reported to be a rapidly-maturing weak dimer with moderate acid sensitivity.
   5860..6084    +  polyA_signal   bGH poly(A) signal: bovine growth hormone polyadenylation signal
   6088..6109    +  promoter       SV40 promoter (fragment): SV40 enhancer and early promoter
   6114..6130    +  misc_feature   MCS (fragment): pBluescript multiple cloning site
   6179..6195    -  protein_bind   lac operator: The lac repressor binds to the lac operator to inhibit transcription in E. coli. This inhibition can be relieved by adding lactose or isopropyl-β-D-thiogalactopyranoside (IPTG). lac repressor encoded by lacI
   6203..6233    -  promoter       lac promoter: promoter for the E. coli lac operon
   6248..6269    -  protein_bind   CAP binding site: CAP binding activates transcription in the presence of cAMP. E. coli catabolite activator protein
   6282..6374    -  CDS            lacI (fragment): lac repressor; lacI; The lac repressor binds to the lac operator to inhibit transcription in E. coli. This inhibition can be relieved by adding lactose or isopropyl-β-D-thiogalactopyranoside (IPTG).
   6557..7145    -  rep_origin     ori: high-copy-number ColE1/pMB1/pBR322/pUC origin of replication
   7316..8176    -  CDS            AmpR: β-lactamase; bla; confers resistance to ampicillin, carbenicillin, and related antibiotics
   8177..8281    -  promoter       AmpR promoter: bla
   8352..8396    -  misc_feature   bom (fragment): basis of mobility region from pBR322
>Addgene plasmid #139988 | pCMV-T7-SpG-P2A-EGFP (RTW4177) | addgene full sequence | sequence record 275338 | Addgene NGS Result
CTACAACAAGGCAAGGCTTGACCGACAATTGCATGAAGAATCTGCTTAGGGTTAGGCGTTTTGCGCTGCT
TCGCGATGTACGGGCCAGATATACGCGTTGACATTGATTATTGACTAGTTATTAATAGTAATCAATTACG
GGGTCATTAGTTCATAGCCCATATATGGAGTTCCGCGTTACATAACTTACGGTAAATGGCCCGCCTGGCT
GACCGCCCAACGACCCCCGCCCATTGACGTCAATAATGACGTATGTTCCCATAGTAACGCCAATAGGGAC
TTTCCATTGACGTCAATGGGTGGAGTATTTACGGTAAACTGCCCACTTGGCAGTACATCAAGTGTATCAT
ATGCCAAGTACGCCCCCTATTGACGTCAATGACGGTAAATGGCCCGCCTGGCATTATGCCCAGTACATGA
CCTTATGGGACTTTCCTACTTGGCAGTACATCTACGTATTAGTCATCGCTATTACCATGGTGATGCGGTT
TTGGCAGTACATCAATGGGCGTGGATAGCGGTTTGACTCACGGGGATTTCCAAGTCTCCACCCCATTGAC
GTCAATGGGAGTTTGTTTTGGCACCAAAATCAACGGGACTTTCCAAAATGTCGTAACAACTCCGCCCCAT
TGACGCAAATGGGCGGTAGGCGTGTACGGTGGGAGGTCTATATAAGCAGAGCTGGTTTAGTGAACCGTCA
GATCCGCTAGAGATCCGCGGCCGCTAATACGACTCACTATAGGGAGAGCCGCCACCATGGACAAGAAGTA
CAGCATCGGCCTGGACATCGGCACCAACTCTGTGGGCTGGGCCGTGATCACCGACGAGTACAAGGTGCCC
AGCAAGAAATTCAAGGTGCTGGGCAACACCGACCGGCACAGCATCAAGAAGAACCTGATCGGAGCCCTGC
TGTTCGACAGCGGCGAAACAGCCGAGGCCACCCGGCTGAAGAGAACCGCCAGAAGAAGATACACCAGACG
GAAGAACCGGATCTGCTATCTGCAAGAGATCTTCAGCAACGAGATGGCCAAGGTGGACGACAGCTTCTTC
CACAGACTGGAAGAGTCCTTCCTGGTGGAAGAGGATAAGAAGCACGAGCGGCACCCCATCTTCGGCAACA
TCGTGGACGAGGTGGCCTACCACGAGAAGTACCCCACCATCTACCACCTGAGAAAGAAACTGGTGGACAG
CACCGACAAGGCCGACCTGCGGCTGATCTATCTGGCCCTGGCCCACATGATCAAGTTCCGGGGCCACTTC
CTGATCGAGGGCGACCTGAACCCCGACAACAGCGACGTGGACAAGCTGTTCATCCAGCTGGTGCAGACCT
ACAACCAGCTGTTCGAGGAAAACCCCATCAACGCCAGCGGCGTGGACGCCAAGGCCATCCTGTCTGCCAG
ACTGAGCAAGAGCAGACGGCTGGAAAATCTGATCGCCCAGCTGCCCGGCGAGAAGAAGAATGGCCTGTTC
GGAAACCTGATTGCCCTGAGCCTGGGCCTGACCCCCAACTTCAAGAGCAACTTCGACCTGGCCGAGGATG
CCAAACTGCAGCTGAGCAAGGACACCTACGACGACGACCTGGACAACCTGCTGGCCCAGATCGGCGACCA
GTACGCCGACCTGTTTCTGGCCGCCAAGAACCTGTCCGACGCCATCCTGCTGAGCGACATCCTGAGAGTG
AACACCGAGATCACCAAGGCCCCCCTGAGCGCCTCTATGATCAAGAGATACGACGAGCACCACCAGGACC
TGACCCTGCTGAAAGCTCTCGTGCGGCAGCAGCTGCCTGAGAAGTACAAAGAGATTTTCTTCGACCAGAG
CAAGAACGGCTACGCCGGCTACATTGACGGCGGAGCCAGCCAGGAAGAGTTCTACAAGTTCATCAAGCCC
ATCCTGGAAAAGATGGACGGCACCGAGGAACTGCTCGTGAAGCTGAACAGAGAGGACCTGCTGCGGAAGC
AGCGGACCTTCGACAACGGCAGCATCCCCCACCAGATCCACCTGGGAGAGCTGCACGCCATTCTGCGGCG
GCAGGAAGATTTTTACCCATTCCTGAAGGACAACCGGGAAAAGATCGAGAAGATCCTGACCTTCCGCATC
CCCTACTACGTGGGCCCTCTGGCCAGGGGAAACAGCAGATTCGCCTGGATGACCAGAAAGAGCGAGGAAA
CCATCACCCCCTGGAACTTCGAGGAAGTGGTGGACAAGGGCGCTTCCGCCCAGAGCTTCATCGAGCGGAT
GACCAACTTCGATAAGAACCTGCCCAACGAGAAGGTGCTGCCCAAGCACAGCCTGCTGTACGAGTACTTC
ACCGTGTATAACGAGCTGACCAAAGTGAAATACGTGACCGAGGGAATGAGAAAGCCCGCCTTCCTGAGCG
GCGAGCAGAAAAAGGCCATCGTGGACCTGCTGTTCAAGACCAACCGGAAAGTGACCGTGAAGCAGCTGAA
AGAGGACTACTTCAAGAAAATCGAGTGCTTCGACTCCGTGGAAATCTCCGGCGTGGAAGATCGGTTCAAC
GCCTCCCTGGGCACATACCACGATCTGCTGAAAATTATCAAGGACAAGGACTTCCTGGACAATGAGGAAA
ACGAGGACATTCTGGAAGATATCGTGCTGACCCTGACACTGTTTGAGGACAGAGAGATGATCGAGGAACG
GCTGAAAACCTATGCCCACCTGTTCGACGACAAAGTGATGAAGCAGCTGAAGCGGCGGAGATACACCGGC
TGGGGCAGGCTGAGCCGGAAGCTGATCAACGGCATCCGGGACAAGCAGTCCGGCAAGACAATCCTGGATT
TCCTGAAGTCCGACGGCTTCGCCAACAGAAACTTCATGCAGCTGATCCACGACGACAGCCTGACCTTTAA
AGAGGACATCCAGAAAGCCCAGGTGTCCGGCCAGGGCGATAGCCTGCACGAGCACATTGCCAATCTGGCC
GGCAGCCCCGCCATTAAGAAGGGCATCCTGCAGACAGTGAAGGTGGTGGACGAGCTCGTGAAAGTGATGG
GCCGGCACAAGCCCGAGAACATCGTGATCGAAATGGCCAGAGAGAACCAGACCACCCAGAAGGGACAGAA
GAACAGCCGCGAGAGAATGAAGCGGATCGAAGAGGGCATCAAAGAGCTGGGCAGCCAGATCCTGAAAGAA
CACCCCGTGGAAAACACCCAGCTGCAGAACGAGAAGCTGTACCTGTACTACCTGCAGAATGGGCGGGATA
TGTACGTGGACCAGGAACTGGACATCAACCGGCTGTCCGACTACGATGTGGACCATATCGTGCCTCAGAG
CTTTCTGAAGGACGACTCCATCGACAACAAGGTGCTGACCAGAAGCGACAAGAACCGGGGCAAGAGCGAC
AACGTGCCCTCCGAAGAGGTCGTGAAGAAGATGAAGAACTACTGGCGGCAGCTGCTGAACGCCAAGCTGA
TTACCCAGAGAAAGTTCGACAATCTGACCAAGGCCGAGAGAGGCGGCCTGAGCGAACTGGATAAGGCCGG
CTTCATCAAGAGACAGCTGGTGGAAACCCGGCAGATCACAAAGCACGTGGCACAGATCCTGGACTCCCGG
ATGAACACTAAGTACGACGAGAATGACAAGCTGATCCGGGAAGTGAAAGTGATCACCCTGAAGTCCAAGC
TGGTGTCCGATTTCCGGAAGGATTTCCAGTTTTACAAAGTGCGCGAGATCAACAACTACCACCACGCCCA
CGACGCCTACCTGAACGCCGTCGTGGGAACCGCCCTGATCAAAAAGTACCCTAAGCTGGAAAGCGAGTTC
GTGTACGGCGACTACAAGGTGTACGACGTGCGGAAGATGATCGCCAAGAGCGAGCAGGAAATCGGCAAGG
CTACCGCCAAGTACTTCTTCTACAGCAACATCATGAACTTTTTCAAGACCGAGATTACCCTGGCCAACGG
CGAGATCCGGAAGCGGCCTCTGATCGAGACAAACGGCGAAACCGGGGAGATCGTGTGGGATAAGGGCCGG
GATTTTGCCACCGTGCGGAAAGTGCTGAGCATGCCCCAAGTGAATATCGTGAAAAAGACCGAGGTGCAGA
CAGGCGGCTTCAGCAAAGAGTCTATCCTGCCCAAGAGGAACAGCGATAAGCTGATCGCCAGAAAGAAGGA
CTGGGACCCTAAGAAGTACGGCGGCTTCCTGTGGCCCACCGTGGCCTATTCTGTGCTGGTGGTGGCCAAA
GTGGAAAAGGGCAAGTCCAAGAAACTGAAGAGTGTGAAAGAGCTGCTGGGGATCACCATCATGGAAAGAA
GCAGCTTCGAGAAGAATCCCATCGACTTTCTGGAAGCCAAGGGCTACAAAGAAGTGAAAAAGGACCTGAT
CATCAAGCTGCCTAAGTACTCCCTGTTCGAGCTGGAAAACGGCCGGAAGAGAATGCTGGCCTCTGCCAAG
CAGCTGCAGAAGGGAAACGAACTGGCCCTGCCCTCCAAATATGTGAACTTCCTGTACCTGGCCAGCCACT
ATGAGAAGCTGAAGGGCTCCCCCGAGGATAATGAGCAGAAACAGCTGTTTGTGGAACAGCACAAGCACTA
CCTGGACGAGATCATCGAGCAGATCAGCGAGTTCTCCAAGAGAGTGATCCTGGCCGACGCTAATCTGGAC
AAAGTGCTGTCCGCCTACAACAAGCACCGGGATAAGCCCATCAGAGAGCAGGCCGAGAATATCATCCACC
TGTTTACCCTGACCAATCTGGGAGCCCCTGCCGCCTTCAAGTACTTTGACACCACCATCGACCGGAAGCA
GTACAGAAGCACCAAAGAGGTGCTGGACGCCACCCTGATCCACCAGAGCATCACCGGCCTGTACGAGACA
CGGATCGACCTGTCTCAGCTGGGAGGCGACGGATCCGGCGGAGGCGGAAGCGGGAAAAGAACCGCCGACG
GCAGCGAATTCGAGCCCAAGAAGAAGAGGAAAGTCTCGAGCGGAGGCGACTACAAAGACCATGACGGTGA
TTATAAAGATCATGACATCGATTACAAGGATGACGATGACAAGGGAGGCGGTGGAAGCGGCGCAACAAAC
TTCTCTCTGCTGAAACAAGCCGGAGATGTCGAAGAGAATCCTGGACCGATGGTGAGCAAGGGCGAGGAGC
TGTTCACCGGGGTGGTGCCCATCCTGGTCGAGCTGGACGGCGACGTAAACGGCCACAAGTTCAGCGTGTC
CGGCGAGGGCGAGGGCGATGCCACCTACGGCAAGCTGACCCTGAAGTTCATCTGCACCACCGGCAAGCTG
CCCGTGCCCTGGCCCACCCTCGTGACCACCCTGACCTACGGCGTGCAGTGCTTCAGCCGCTACCCCGACC
ACATGAAGCAGCACGACTTCTTCAAGTCCGCCATGCCCGAAGGCTACGTCCAGGAGCGCACCATCTTCTT
CAAGGACGACGGCAACTACAAGACCCGCGCCGAGGTGAAGTTCGAGGGCGACACCCTGGTGAACCGCATC
GAGCTGAAGGGCATCGACTTCAAGGAGGACGGCAACATCCTGGGGCACAAGCTGGAGTACAACTACAACA
GCCACAACGTCTATATCATGGCCGACAAGCAGAAGAACGGCATCAAGGTGAACTTCAAGATCCGCCACAA
CATCGAGGACGGCAGCGTGCAGCTCGCCGACCACTACCAGCAGAACACCCCCATCGGCGACGGCCCCGTG
CTGCTGCCCGACAACCACTACCTGAGCACCCAGTCCGCCCTGAGCAAAGACCCCAACGAGAAGCGCGATC
ACATGGTCCTGCTGGAGTTCGTGACCGCCGCCGGGATCACTCTCGGCATGGACGAGCTGTACAAGTGACC
GGTCATCATCACCATCACCATTGAGTTTAAACCCGCTGATCAGCCTCGACTGTGCCTTCTAGTTGCCAGC
CATCTGTTGTTTGCCCCTCCCCCGTGCCTTCCTTGACCCTGGAAGGTGCCACTCCCACTGTCCTTTCCTA
ATAAAATGAGGAAATTGCATCGCATTGTCTGAGTAGGTGTCATTCTATTCTGGGGGGTGGGGTGGGGCAG
GACAGCAAGGGGGAGGATTGGGAAGACAATAGCAGGCATGCTGGGGATGCGGTGGGCTCTATGGCTTCTG
AGGCGGAAAGAACCAGCTGGGGCTCGATACCGTCGACCTCTAGCTAGAGCTTGGCGTAATCATGGTCATA
GCTGTTTCCTGTGTGAAATTGTTATCCGCTCACAATTCCACACAACATACGAGCCGGAAGCATAAAGTGT
AAAGCCTAGGGTGCCTAATGAGTGAGCTAACTCACATTAATTGCGTTGCGCTCACTGCCCGCTTTCCAGT
CGGGAAACCTGTCGTGCCAGCTGCATTAATGAATCGGCCAACGCGCGGGGAGAGGCGGTTTGCGTATTGG
GCGCTCTTCCGCTTCCTCGCTCACTGACTCGCTGCGCTCGGTCGTTCGGCTGCGGCGAGCGGTATCAGCT
CACTCAAAGGCGGTAATACGGTTATCCACAGAATCAGGGGATAACGCAGGAAAGAACATGTGAGCAAAAG
GCCAGCAAAAGGCCAGGAACCGTAAAAAGGCCGCGTTGCTGGCGTTTTTCCATAGGCTCCGCCCCCCTGA
CGAGCATCACAAAAATCGACGCTCAAGTCAGAGGTGGCGAAACCCGACAGGACTATAAAGATACCAGGCG
TTTCCCCCTGGAAGCTCCCTCGTGCGCTCTCCTGTTCCGACCCTGCCGCTTACCGGATACCTGTCCGCCT
TTCTCCCTTCGGGAAGCGTGGCGCTTTCTCATAGCTCACGCTGTAGGTATCTCAGTTCGGTGTAGGTCGT
TCGCTCCAAGCTGGGCTGTGTGCACGAACCCCCCGTTCAGCCCGACCGCTGCGCCTTATCCGGTAACTAT
CGTCTTGAGTCCAACCCGGTAAGACACGACTTATCGCCACTGGCAGCAGCCACTGGTAACAGGATTAGCA
GAGCGAGGTATGTAGGCGGTGCTACAGAGTTCTTGAAGTGGTGGCCTAACTACGGCTACACTAGAAGAAC
AGTATTTGGTATCTGCGCTCTGCTGAAGCCAGTTACCTTCGGAAAAAGAGTTGGTAGCTCTTGATCCGGC
AAACAAACCACCGCTGGTAGCGGTGGTTTTTTTGTTTGCAAGCAGCAGATTACGCGCAGAAAAAAAGGAT
CTCAAGAAGATCCTTTGATCTTTTCTACGGGGTCTGACGCTCAGTGGAACGAAAACTCACGTTAAGGGAT
TTTGGTCATGAGATTATCAAAAAGGATCTTCACCTAGATCCTTTTAAATTAAAAATGAAGTTTTAAATCA
ATCTAAAGTATATATGAGTAAACTTGGTCTGACAGTTACCAATGCTTAATCAGTGAGGCACCTATCTCAG
CGATCTGTCTATTTCGTTCATCCATAGTTGCCTGACTCCCCGTCGTGTAGATAACTACGATACGGGAGGG
CTTACCATCTGGCCCCAGTGCTGCAATGATACCGCGAGACCCACGCTCACCGGCTCCAGATTTATCAGCA
ATAAACCAGCCAGCCGGAAGGGCCGAGCGCAGAAGTGGTCCTGCAACTTTATCCGCCTCCATCCAGTCTA
TTAATTGTTGCCGGGAAGCTAGAGTAAGTAGTTCGCCAGTTAATAGTTTGCGCAACGTTGTTGCCATTGC
TACAGGCATCGTGGTGTCACGCTCGTCGTTTGGTATGGCTTCATTCAGCTCCGGTTCCCAACGATCAAGG
CGAGTTACATGATCCCCCATGTTGTGCAAAAAAGCGGTTAGCTCCTTCGGTCCTCCGATCGTTGTCAGAA
GTAAGTTGGCCGCAGTGTTATCACTCATGGTTATGGCAGCACTGCATAATTCTCTTACTGTCATGCCATC
CGTAAGATGCTTTTCTGTGACTGGTGAGTACTCAACCAAGTCATTCTGAGAATAGTGTATGCGGCGACCG
AGTTGCTCTTGCCCGGCGTCAATACGGGATAATACCGCGCCACATAGCAGAACTTTAAAAGTGCTCATCA
TTGGAAAACGTTCTTCGGGGCGAAAACTCTCAAGGATCTTACCGCTGTTGAGATCCAGTTCGATGTAACC
CACTCGTGCACCCAACTGATCTTCAGCATCTTTTACTTTCACCAGCGTTTCTGGGTGAGCAAAAACAGGA
AGGCAAAATGCCGCAAAAAAGGGAATAAGGGCGACACGGAAATGTTGAATACTCATACTCTTCCTTTTTC
AATATTATTGAAGCATTTATCAGGGTTATTGTCTCATGAGCGGATACATATTTGAATGTATTTAGAAAAA
TAAACAAATAGGGGTTCCGCGCACATTTCCCCGAAAAGTGCCACCTGACGTCGACGGATCGGGAGATCGA
TCTCCCGATCCCCTAGGGTCGACTCTCAGTACAATCTGCTCTGATGCCGCATAGTTAAGCCAGTATCTGC
TCCCTGCTTGTGTGTTGGAGGTCGCTGAGTAGTGCGCGAGCAAAATTTAAG
